>Addgene plasmid #21817 | PERK 4: PERKKD-pGEX4T-1 | depositor full sequence | sequence record 10013 | Author sequence
AGCTTATCGACTGCACGGTGCACCAATGCTTCTGGCGTCAGGCAGCCATCGGAAGCTGTGGTATGGCTGT
GCAGGTCGTAAATCACTGCATAATTCGTGTCGCTCAAGGCGCACTCCCGTTCTGGATAATGTTTTTTGCG
CCGACATCATAACGGTTCTGGCAAATATTCTGAAATGAGCTGTTGACAATTAATCATCGGCTCGTATAAT
GTGTGGAATTGTGAGCGGATAACAATTTCACACAGGAAACAGTATTCATGTCCCCTATACTAGGTTATTG
GAAAATTAAGGGCCTTGTGCAACCCACTCGACTTCTTTTGGAATATCTTGAAGAAAAATATGAAGAGCAT
TTGTATGAGCGCGATGAAGGTGATAAATGGCGAAACAAAAAGTTTGAATTGGGTTTGGAGTTTCCCAATC
TTCCTTATTATATTGATGGTGATGTTAAATTAACACAGTCTATGGCCATCATACGTTATATAGCTGACAA
GCACAACATGTTGGGTGGTTGTCCAAAAGAGCGTGCAGAGATTTCAATGCTTGAAGGAGCGGTTTTGGAT
ATTAGATACGGTGTTTCGAGAATTGCATATAGTAAAGACTTTGAAACTCTCAAAGTTGATTTTCTTAGCA
AGCTACCTGAAATGCTGAAAATGTTCGAAGATCGTTTATGTCATAAAACATATTTAAATGGTGATCATGT
AACCCATCCTGACTTCATGTTGTATGACGCTCTTGATGTTGTTTTATACATGGACCCAATGTGCCTGGAT
GCGTTCCCAAAATTAGTTTGTTTTAAAAAACGTATTGAAGCTATCCCACAAATTGATAAGTACTTGAAAT
CCAGCAAGTATATAGCATGGCCTTTGCAGGGCTGGCAAGCCACGTTTGGTGGTGGCGACCATCCTCCAAA
ATCGGATCTGGTTCCGCGTGGATCCCCGGAATTCCCGGGTCGACGGCTTTTCCATCCTCAGCCCCACAGG
CAGCGGAAGGAGTCTGAAACTCAGTGCCAGACTGAAAGTAAATACGACTCCGTGAGTGCCGATGTCAGTG
ACAACAGCTGGAATGACATGAAGTACTCAGGATACGTATCCCGATATCTAACAGATTTTGAGCCAATTCA
GTGCATGGGTCGTGGTGGCTTTGGCGTTGTCTTTGAAGCTAAAAACAAAGTAGATGACTGCAATTACGCT
ATCAAGAGGATCCGGCTCCCCAACAGGGAGTTGGCACGGGAGAAGGTAATGCGGGAAGTTAAAGCCTTGG
CTAAGCTGGAACACCCAGGCATTGTGAGGTATTTCAACGCCTGGCTGGAAACCCCACCAGAGAAGTGGCA
AGAAGAGATGGATGAGATCTGGCTCAAAGACGAAAGCACAGACTGGCCGCTCAGCTCCCCTAGCCCGATG
GATGCCCCATCTGTTAAGATCCGAAGGATGGATCCNTTCTCTACAAAAGAGCAGATCGAAGTCATAGCTC
CTTCTCCTGAAAGAAGTCGGTCTTTCTCGGTGGGCATTTCCTGTGGCCAGACAAGCTCATCGGAGAGCCA
GTTCTCTCCCCTGGAGTTCTCAGGGACAGACTGCGGAGACAACAGTGACTCAGCGGACGCAGCCTACAAC
CTCCAGGACAGTTGCCTGACGGACTGCGAGGACGTGGAAGATGGCACCGTGGACGGCAATGACGAGGGAC
ACTCCTTTGAACTTTGTCCGTCCGAAGCTTCTCCCTATACCCGGTCTAGGGAAGGAACGTCCTCCTCCAT
AGTGTTTGAGGACTCTGGCTGCGGCAACGCGTCCAGTAAGGAGGAGCCCAGAGGGAACCGGCTGCATGAT
GGCAACCATTATGTTAATAAGCTAACTGATCTCAAGTGCTCCAGCAGCAGGTCTTCTTCAGAAGCCACCA
CCTTGTCTACCTCCCCTACCAGGCCAACCACTCTAAGCTTGGATTTCACCAAGAACACTGTGGGCCAGCT
CCAGCCCAGCTCCCCCAAGGTGTATCTGTACATTCAGATGCAGCTGTGCAGGAAGGAGAACCTCAAAGAC
TGGATGAACCGGCGCTGCAGCTTGGAGGACCGGGAGCACGGCGTGTGCCTGCACATCTTCCTGCAGATCG
CAGAGGCAGTGGAGTTCCTGCACAGCAAGGGACTCATGCACAGGGACCTCAAGCCTTCCAACATATTCTT
CACAATGGATGATGTGGTCAAGGTTGGGGACTTTGGACTGGTGACTGCTATGGACCAAGATGAAGAAGAG
CAGACTGTTCTGACTCCAATGCCAGCCTATGCTACGCACACGGGACAAGTAGGGACCAAGCTATACATGA
GCCCAGAGCAGATTCATGGAAACAACTACTCCCATAAAGTGGACATCTTCTCTTTAGGCTTGATTCTGTT
TGAACTCCTCTACCCATTCAGCACCCAGATGGAACGAGTCCGGATTTTAACTGATGTCAGAAATCTCAAG
TTTCCTCTACTGTTCACTCAGAAATATCCCCAAGAGCATATGATGGTTCAAGACATGCTCTCTCCATCCC
CCACGGAGCGGCCTGAAGCCACAGACATCATTGAAAATGCCATATTTGAGAACTTGGAGTTTCCCGGGAA
AACGGTTCTGAGACAGCGGTCCCGCTCCATGAGTTCATCTGGAACAAAACATTCCAGACAGCCCAGCTGC
TCGTACACGCCACTGCCTGGCGAGCAGAAGCTGATCTCTGAGGAGGATCTGTGACTCGAGCGGCCGCATC
GTGACTGACTGACGATCTGCCTCGCGCGTTTCGGTGATGACGGTGAAAACCTCTGACACATGCAGCTCCC
GGAGACGGTCACAGCTTGTCTGTAAGCGGATGCCGGGAGCAGACAAGCCCGTCAGGGCGCGTCAGCGGGT
GTTGGCGGGTGTCGGGGCGCAGCCATGACCCAGTCACGTAGCGATAGCGGAGTGTATAATTCTTGAAGAC
GAAAGGGCCTCGTGATACGCCTATTTTTATAGGTTAATGTCATGATAATAATGGTTTCTTAGACGTCAGG
TGGCACTTTTCGGGGAAATGTGCGCGGAACCCCTATTTGTTTATTTTTCTAAATACATTCAAATATGTAT
CCGCTCATGAGACAATAACCCTGATAAATGCTTCAATAATATTGAAAAAGGAAGAGTATGAGTATTCAAC
ATTTCCGTGTCGCCCTTATTCCCTTTTTTGCGGCATTTTGCCTTCCTGTTTTTGCTCACCCAGAAACGCT
GGTGAAAGTAAAAGATGCTGAAGATCAGTTGGGTGCACGAGTGGGTTACATCGAACTGGATCTCAACAGC
GGTAAGATCCTTGAGAGTTTTCGCCCCGAAGAACGTTTTCCAATGATGAGCACTTTTAAAGTTCTGCTAT
GTGGCGCGGTATTATCCCGTGTTGACGCCGGGCAAGAGCAACTCGGTCGCCGCATACACTATTCTCAGAA
TGACTTGGTTGAGTACTCACCAGTCACAGAAAAGCATCTTACGGATGGCATGACAGTAAGAGAATTATGC
AGTGCTGCCATAACCATGAGTGATAACACTGCGGCCAACTTACTTCTGACAACGATCGGAGGACCGAAGG
AGCTAACCGCTTTTTTGCACAACATGGGGGATCATGTAACTCGCCTTGATCGTTGGGAACCGGAGCTGAA
TGAAGCCATACCAAACGACGAGCGTGACACCACGATGCCTGCAGCAATGGCAACAACGTTGCGCAAACTA
TTAACTGGCGAACTACTTACTCTAGCTTCCCGGCAACAATTAATAGACTGGATGGAGGCGGATAAAGTTG
CAGGACCACTTCTGCGCTCGGCCCTTCCGGCTGGCTGGTTTATTGCTGATAAATCTGGAGCCGGTGAGCG
TGGGTCTCGCGGTATCATTGCAGCACTGGGGCCAGATGGTAAGCCCTCCCGTATCGTAGTTATCTACACG
ACGGGGAGTCAGGCAACTATGGATGAACGAAATAGACAGATCGCTGAGATAGGTGCCTCACTGATTAAGC
ATTGGTAACTGTCAGACCAAGTTTACTCATATATACTTTAGATTGATTTAAAACTTCATTTTTAATTTAA
AAGGATCTAGGTGAAGATCCTTTTTGATAATCTCATGACCAAAATCCCTTAACGTGAGTTTTCGTTCCAC
TGAGCGTCAGACCCCGTAGAAAAGATCAAAGGATCTTCTTGAGATCCTTTTTTTCTGCGCGTAATCTGCT
GCTTGCAAACAAAAAAACCACCGCTACCAGCGGTGGTTTGTTTGCCGGATCAAGAGCTACCAACTCTTTT
TCCGAAGGTAACTGGCTTCAGCAGAGCGCAGATACCAAATACTGTCCTTCTAGTGTAGCCGTAGTTAGGC
CACCACTTCAAGAACTCTGTAGCACCGCCTACATACCTCGCTCTGCTAATCCTGTTACCAGTGGCTGCTG
CCAGTGGCGATAAGTCGTGTCTTACCGGGTTGGACTCAAGACGATAGTTACCGGATAAGGCGCAGCGGTC
GGGCTGAACGGGGGGTTCGTGCACACAGCCCAGCTTGGAGCGAACGACCTACACCGAACTGAGATACCTA
CAGCGTGAGCTATGAGAAAGCGCCACGCTTCCCGAAGGGAGAAAGGCGGACAGGTATCCGGTAAGCGGCA
GGGTCGGAACAGGAGAGCGCACGAGGGAGCTTCCAGGGGGAAACGCCTGGTATCTTTATAGTCCTGTCGG
GTTTCGCCACCTCTGACTTGAGCGTCGATTTTTGTGATGCTCGTCAGGGGGGCGGAGCCTATGGAAAAAC
GCCAGCAACGCGGCCTTTTTACGGTTCCTGGCCTTTTGCTGGCCTTTTGCTCACATGTTCTTTCCTGCGT
TATCCCCTGATTCTGTGGATAACCGTATTACCGCCTTTGAGTGAGCTGATACCGCTCGCCGCAGCCGAAC
GACCGAGCGCAGCGAGTCAGTGAGCGAGGAAGCGGAAGAGCGCCTGATGCGGTATTTTCTCCTTACGCAT
CTGTGCGGTATTTCACACCGCATAAATTCCGACACCATCGAATGGTGCAAAACCTTTCGCGGTATGGCAT
GATAGCGCCCGGAAGAGAGTCAATTCAGGGTGGTGAATGTGAAACCAGTAACGTTATACGATGTCGCAGA
GTATGCCGGTGTCTCTTATCAGACCGTTTCCCGCGTGGTGAACCAGGCCAGCCACGTTTCTGCGAAAACG
CGGGAAAAAGTGGAAGCGGCGATGGCGGAGCTGAATTACATTCCCAACCGCGTGGCACAACAACTGGCGG
GCAAACAGTCGTTGCTGATTGGCGTTGCCACCTCCAGTCTGGCCCTGCACGCGCCGTCGCAAATTGTCGC
GGCGATTAAATCTCGCGCCGATCAACTGGGTGCCAGCGTGGTGGTGTCGATGGTAGAACGAAGCGGCGTC
GAAGCCTGTAAAGCGGCGGTGCACAATCTTCTCGCGCAACGCGTCAGTGGGCTGATCATTAACTATCCGC
TGGATGACCAGGATGCCATTGCTGTGGAAGCTGCCTGCACTAATGTTCCGGCGTTATTTCTTGATGTCTC
TGACCAGACACCCATCAACAGTATTATTTTCTCCCATGAAGACGGTACGCGACTGGGCGTGGAGCATCTG
GTCGCATTGGGTCACCAGCAAATCGCGCTGTTAGCGGGCCCATTAAGTTCTGTCTCGGCGCGTCTGCGTC
TGGCTGGCTGGCATAAATATCTCACTCGCAATCAAATTCAGCCGATAGCGGAACGGGAAGGCGACTGGAG
TGCCATGTCCGGTTTTCAACAAACCATGCAAATGCTGAATGAGGGCATCGTTCCCACTGCGATGCTGGTT
GCCAACGATCAGATGGCGCTGGGCGCAATGCGCGCCATTACCGAGTCCGGGCTGCGCGTTGGTGCGGATA
TCTCGGTAGTGGGATACGACGATACCGAAGACAGCTCATGTTATATCCCGCCGTCAACCACCATCAAACA
GGATTTTCGCCTGCTGGGGCAAACCAGCGTGGACCGCTTGCTGCAACTCTCTCAGGGCCAGGCGGTGAAG
GGCAATCAGCTGTTGCCCGTCTCACTGGTGAAAAGAAAAACCACCCTGGCGCCCAATACGCAAACCGCCT
CTCCCCGCGCGTTGGCCGATTCATTAATGCAGCTGGCACGACAGGTTTCCCGACTGGAAAGCGGGCAGTG
AGCGCAACGCAATTAATGTGAGTTAGCTCACTCATTAGGCACCCCAGGCTTTACACTTTATGCTTCCGGC
TCGTATGTTGTGTGGAATTGTGAGCGGATAACAATTTCACACAGGAAACAGCTATGACCATGATTACGGA
TTCACTGGCCGTCGTTTTACAACGTCGTGACTGGGAAAACCCTGGCGTTACCCAACTTAATCGCCTTGCA
GCACATCCCCCTTTCGCCAGCTGGCGTAATAGCGAAGAGGCCCGCACCGATCGCCCTTCCCAACAGTTGC
GCAGCCTGAATGGCGAATGGCGCTTTGCCTGGTTTCCGGCACCAGAAGCGGTGCCGGAAAGCTGGCTGGA
GTGCGATCTTCCTGAGGCCGATACTGTCGTCGTCCCCTCAAACTGGCAGATGCACGGTTACGATGCGCCC
ATCTACACCAACGTAACCTATCCCATTACGGTCAATCCGCCGTTTGTTCCCACGGAGAATCCGACGGGTT
GTTACTCGCTCACATTTAATGTTGATGAAAGCTGGCTACAGGAAGGCCAGACGCGAATTATTTTTGATGG
CGTTGGAATT
Features (pLannotate 1.2.2; 17 found; start..end, strand, type, name):
    183..211     +  promoter       tac promoter: strong E. coli promoter; hybrid between the trp and lac UV5 promoters
    219..235     +  protein_bind   lac operator: The lac repressor binds to the lac operator to inhibit transcription in E. coli. This inhibition can be relieved by adding lactose or isopropyl-β-D-thiogalactopyranoside (IPTG). lac repressor encoded by lacI
    258..911     +  CDS            GST26_SCHJA: Experimental evidence at protein level: Swiss-Prot protein existence level 1. GST isoenzymes appear to play a central role in the parasite detoxification system. Other functions are also suspected including a role in increasing the solubility of haematin in the parasite gut. From Schistosoma japonicum (Blood fluke).
    951..2681    +  CDS            Eif2ak3 (fragment): E2AK3_MOUSE - Also known as Pek, Perk. Experimental evidence at protein level: Swiss-Prot protein existence level 1. Metabolic-stress sensing protein kinase that phosphorylates the alpha subunit of eukaryotic translation initiation factor 2 (EIF2S1/eIF-2-alpha) in response to various stress conditions (PubMed:9930704, PubMed:11106749, PubMed:23921556). Key activator of the integrated stress response (ISR) required for adaptation to various stress, such as unfolded protein response (UPR) and low amino acid availability (PubMed:9930704, PubMed:11106749, PubMed:23921556). EIF2S1/eIF-2-alpha phosp
   2747..2786    +  CDS            rop (fragment): Rop protein, which maintains plasmids at low copy number; rop
   2888..2928    +  misc_feature   bom (fragment): basis of mobility region from pBR322
   3033..3137    +  promoter       AmpR promoter: bla
   3138..3998    +  CDS            AmpR: β-lactamase; bla; confers resistance to ampicillin, carbenicillin, and related antibiotics
   4169..4757    +  rep_origin     ori: high-copy-number ColE1/pMB1/pBR322/pUC origin of replication
   4943..4994    -  misc_feature   bom (fragment): basis of mobility region from pBR322
   5001..5078    +  promoter       lacIq promoter: lacI (mutant); In the lacIq allele, a single base change in the promoter boosts expression of the lacI gene about 10-fold.
   5079..6161    +  CDS            lacI: lac repressor; lacI; The lac repressor binds to the lac operator to inhibit transcription in E. coli. This inhibition can be relieved by adding lactose or isopropyl-β-D-thiogalactopyranoside (IPTG).
   6174..6195    +  protein_bind   CAP binding site: CAP binding activates transcription in the presence of cAMP. E. coli catabolite activator protein
   6210..6240    +  promoter       lac promoter: promoter for the E. coli lac operon
   6248..6264    +  protein_bind   lac operator: The lac repressor binds to the lac operator to inhibit transcription in E. coli. This inhibition can be relieved by adding lactose or isopropyl-β-D-thiogalactopyranoside (IPTG). lac repressor encoded by lacI
   6284..6457    +  CDS            lacZα: LacZα fragment of β-galactosidase; lacZ fragment
   6721..107     -  CDS            yciV (fragment) (across the origin): RNAAM_ECOLI - Also known as trpH From Escherichia coli (strain K12).
