[The description below was written by a language model from this plasmid's Addgene catalogue record and pLannotate feature annotations shown in this document.]
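Description:
PERK 4: PERKKD-pGEX4T-1 is a bacterial expression plasmid built on the pGEX-4T-1 backbone for producing the cytoplasmic kinase domain of mouse PERK (Eif2ak3) as a glutathione S-transferase fusion in E. coli. The insert, about 1.7 kb and cloned between SalI and XhoI sites that both remain intact, encodes amino acids 537–1114 of PERK. It lies in frame downstream of the Schistosoma japonicum GST coding sequence supplied by the vector and carries a C-terminal Myc (9E10) epitope. The Myc tag is stated in the catalogue entry but is not annotated separately in the feature table. Transcription is driven by the hybrid tac promoter with an adjacent lac operator. The plasmid also carries lacI under the lacIq promoter, so expression is held off by lac repressor and induced with IPTG. Propagation relies on a ColE1/pBR322-type origin and ampicillin resistance from the bla gene. The remaining annotated elements (lac promoter/lacZα remnant, rop and bom fragments, a short yciV fragment) are backbone sequence with no stated role in the design. The annotated full sequence is 6,730 nt.

Despite the "KD" in the name, which here denotes kinase domain, the depositor describes the insert as wild-type. Sequencing revealed an S1109T substitution that the depositor notes has no evident effect on activity. The GST moiety allows affinity purification on glutathione resin, and the Myc epitope allows immunodetection. This makes the construct suited to preparing recombinant PERK kinase for biochemical work such as in vitro phosphorylation of eIF2α, the enzyme's known substrate. The depositor also notes that the PERK cDNA makes plasmids unstable and poorly replicating, so the plasmid is supplied in a stabilising host strain. The copy number is recorded as unknown.
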