Addgene plasmid #21817: PERK 4: PERKKD-pGEX4T-1
Depositing lab: David Ron. Depositing organization: NYU Grossman School of Medicine. Publication: Protein translation and folding are coupled by an endoplasmic-reticulum-resident kinase. Harding HP, Zhang Y, Ron D. Nature. 1999 Jan 21. 397(6716):271-4. 10.1038/16729 PubMed 9930704.
Backbone
  Vector backbone: pGEX-4T-1
  Backbone manufacturer: Amersham
  Backbone size w/o insert (bp): 5000
  Vector type: Bacterial Expression
Growth in bacteria
  Bacterial resistance: Ampicillin, 100 μg/mL
  Growth temperature: 30°C
  Growth strain: Stbl2
  Growth instructions: We have found that the PERK cDNA confers instability (low replication ability) to plasmids. The plasmid will be provided in the STBL2 bacterial strain (gibco) which helps alleviate this problem. To recover the plasmid, stick a sterile toothpick into the stab and streak on an LB amp plate and grow at 30C. Pick an individual colony and grow in LB amp at 30C for the highest yield of plasmid.
  Copy number: Unknown
Gene/Insert
  Gene/Insert name: PERK (537-1114) (alt name: Eif2ak3 eukaryotic translation initiation factor 2 alpha kinase 3)
  Species: M. musculus (mouse)
  Insert size (bp): 1700
  Mutation: PERK Kinase Domain. Amino acids 537-1114.
  Entrez Gene: Eif2ak3 (a.k.a. Pek, Perk)
  Tag / fusion protein: GST (N terminal on backbone); Myc (9E10) (C terminal on insert)
  Cloning method: Restriction Enzyme; 5′ cloning site SalI (not destroyed); 3′ cloning site XhoI (not destroyed)
  Sequencing primers: 5′ pGEX-F
Terms and licenses: Academic/Nonprofit Terms; Industry Terms: Not Available to Industry
Depositor comments: Mouse PERK (537-1114), wild-type, 9E10-tagged at C-terminus, fused to GST, bacterial expression vector, pGEX4T-1 Sequencing found a S1109T mutation. There is no evidence that the mutation affects activity.
How to cite: PERK 4: PERKKD-pGEX4T-1 was a gift from David Ron (Addgene plasmid # 21817 ; http://n2t.net/addgene:21817 ; RRID:Addgene_21817)
