>Addgene plasmid #21817 | PERK 4: PERKKD-pGEX4T-1 | addgene partial sequence | sequence record 27622 | 21817 with pGEX-3
AACGCGCGAGGCAGATCGTCAGTCAGTCACGATGCGGCCGCTCGAGTCACAGATCCTCCTCAGAGATCAG
CTTCTGCTCGCCAGGCAGTGGCGTGTACGAGCAGCTGGGCTGTCTGGAATGTTTTGTTCCAGATGAACTC
ATGGAGCGGGACCGCTGTCTCAGAACCGTTTTCCCGGGAAACTCCAAGTTCTCAAATATGGCATTTTCAA
TGATGTCTGTGGCTTCAGGCCGCTCCGTGGGGGATGGAGAGAGCATGTCTTGAACCATCATATGCTCTTG
GGGATATTTCTGAGTGAACAGTAGAGGAAACTTGAGATTTCTGACATCAGTTAAAATCCGGACTCGTTCC
ATCTGGGTGCTGAATGGGTAGAGGAGTTCAAACAGAATCAAGCCTAAAGAGAAGATGTCCACTTTATGGG
AGTAGTTGTTTCCATGAATCTGCTCTGGGCTCATGTATAGCTTGGTCCCTACTTGTCCCGTGTGCGTAGC
ATAGGCTGGCATTGGAGTCAGTACAGTCTG
