>Addgene plasmid #21817 | PERK 4: PERKKD-pGEX4T-1 | addgene partial sequence | sequence record 27623 | 21817 with pGEX-5
TCGGATCTGGTTCCGCGTGGATCCCCGGAATTCCCGGGTCGACGGCTTTTCCATCCTCAGCCCCACAGGC
AGCGGAAGGAGTCTGAAACTCAGTGCCAGACTGAAAGTAAATACGACTCCGTGAGTGCCGATGTCAGTGA
CAACAGCTGGAATGACATGAAGTACTCAGGATACGTATCCCGATATCTAACAGATTTTGAGCCAATTCAG
TGCATGGGTCGTGGTGGCTTTGGCGTTGTCTTTGAAGCTAAAAACAAAGTAGATGACTGCAATTACGCTA
TCAAGAGGATCCGGCTCCCCAACAGGGAGTTGGCACGGGAGAAGGTAATGCGGGAAGTTAAAGCCTTGGC
TAAGCTGGAACACCCAGGCATTGTGAGGTATTTCAACGCCTGGCTGGAAACCCCACCAGAGAAGTGGCAA
GAAGAGATGGATGAGATCTGGCTCAAAGACGAAAGCACAGACTGGCCGCTCAGCTCCCCTAGCCCGATGG
ATGCCCCATCTGTTAAGATCCGAAGGATGGATCCTTTCTCTACAAAAGAGCAGATCGAAGTCATAGCTCC
TTCTCCTGAAAGAAGTCGGTCTTTCTCGGTGGGCATTTCCTGTGGCCAGACAAGCTCATCGGAGAGCCAG
TTCTCTCCCCTGGAGTTCTCAGGGACAGACTGCGGAGACAACAGTGACTCAGCGGACGCAGCCTACAACC
TCCAGGACAGTTGCCTGACGGACTGCGAGGACGTGGAAGATGGCACCGTGNNNGGCAATGACGAGGGACA
CTCCTTTGAACTTTGTCCGTCCGAAGCTTCTCCCTATACCCGGG
